Addgene plasmid #107845: pHBS1202 [IBB-GFP-mCherry3E]-[BFP-P2A-TDP43 4xΦ]
Purpose: To test the effect of sequence on TDP43 splicing activity
Depositing lab: Rajat Rohatgi.
Backbone
  Vector backbone: pBI
  Vector type: Mammalian Expression
Growth in bacteria
  Bacterial resistance: Ampicillin, 100 μg/mL
  Growth temperature: 37°C
  Growth strain: DH5alpha
  Copy number: High Copy
Gene/Insert
  Gene/Insert name: TARDBP mutant
  Species: H. sapiens (human)
  Mutation: All hydrophobics combined in four clusters in splicing reporter
  Entrez Gene: TARDBP (a.k.a. ALS10, TDP-43)
  Cloning method: Gibson Cloning
Terms and licenses: Academic/Nonprofit Terms; Industry Terms: Not Available to Industry
How to cite: pHBS1202 [IBB-GFP-mCherry3E]-[BFP-P2A-TDP43 4xΦ] was a gift from Rajat Rohatgi (Addgene plasmid # 107845 ; http://n2t.net/addgene:107845 ; RRID:Addgene_107845)
