[The description below was written by a language model from this plasmid's Addgene catalogue record and pLannotate feature annotations shown in this document.]
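Description:
pHBS1202 [IBB-GFP-mCherry3E]-[BFP-P2A-TDP43 4xΦ] is a 9.6 kb mammalian expression plasmid built on the bidirectional pBI backbone. It is propagated in E. coli from a high-copy ColE1/pUC-type origin under ampicillin selection (AmpR, β-lactamase). No mammalian selection marker is annotated, which fits transient transfection. A central CMV enhancer sits between two divergent promoters, so two transcription units are expressed from one plasmid. Each unit ends in a rabbit β-globin intron and polyadenylation signal. The short HBB, lacI and str hits in the feature table are most likely backbone remnants or homology matches rather than functional genes.

The full CMV promoter drives TagBFP followed by human TARDBP (TDP-43). According to the construct name, the two are separated by a P2A self-cleaving peptide, although P2A is not itself annotated and presumably lies in the linker or MCS region between them. Blue fluorescence therefore reports how much of the untagged TDP-43 variant is being made. The variant is the "4xΦ" mutant, in which all hydrophobic residues are recorded as being combined into four clusters; the record does not say which region of the protein is rearranged.

In the opposite direction, a minimal CMV promoter drives the splicing reporter. This consists of a fragment of importin-α (KPNA2) corresponding to the importin-β-binding (IBB) domain, which should direct the protein to the nucleus, fused to superfolder GFP and then mCherry. The mCherry coding sequence is interrupted by a CFTR-derived segment. This presumably acts as a TDP-43-regulated exon, so that red fluorescence depends on how that segment is spliced while GFP normalises for reporter expression. The stated purpose is to test how TDP-43 sequence affects its splicing activity.
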