Features (pLannotate 1.2.2; 24 found; start..end, strand, type, name):
    325..380     -  polyA_signal   β-globin poly(A) signal: rabbit β-globin polyadenylation signal (Gil and Proudfoot, 1987)
    451..573     -  CDS            HBB: HBB_COLGU - Experimental evidence at transcript level: Swiss-Prot protein existence level 2. Involved in oxygen transport from the lung to the various peripheral tissues. From Colobus guereza (Mantled guereza) (Eastern black-and-white colobus monkey).
    577..1149    -  intron         β-globin intron: intron from rabbit β-globin gene
   1180..1200    +  protein_bind   attB2: mutant version of attB; core recombination site for the Gateway® BP reaction BP Clonase™
   1210..1804    -  CDS            mCherry (fragment): monomeric derivative of DsRed fluorescent protein (Shaner et al., 2004) mammalian codon-optimized
   2083..2289    -  CDS            CFTR (fragment): CFTR_HUMAN - Also known as ABCC7. Experimental evidence at protein level: Swiss-Prot protein existence level 1. Epithelial ion channel that plays an important role in the regulation of epithelial ion and water transport and fluid homeostasis (PubMed:26823428). Mediates the transport of chloride ions across the cell membrane (PubMed:10792060, PubMed:11524016, PubMed:11707463, PubMed:12519745, PubMed:15010471, PubMed:12588899, PubMed:17036051, PubMed:19398555, PubMed:19621064, PubMed:22178883, PubMed:25330774, PubMed:1712898, PubMed:8910473, PubMed:9804160, PubMed:12529365, PubMed:17182731, PubM
   2382..2493    -  CDS            mCherry (fragment): monomeric derivative of DsRed fluorescent protein (Shaner et al., 2004) mammalian codon-optimized
   2512..3213    -  CDS            Superfolder GFP: Superfolder GFP is a basic (constitutively fluorescent) green fluorescent protein published in 2005, derived from Aequorea victoria. It is reported to be a very rapidly-maturing weak dimer.
   3199..3393    -  CDS            KPNA2 (fragment): IMA1_HUMAN - Also known as RCH1, SRP1. Experimental evidence at protein level: Swiss-Prot protein existence level 1. Functions in nuclear protein import as an adapter protein for nuclear receptor KPNB1. Binds specifically and directly to substrates containing either a simple or bipartite NLS motif. Docking of the importin/substrate complex to the nuclear pore complex (NPC) is mediated by KPNB1 through binding to nucleoporin FxFG repeats and the complex is subsequently translocated through the pore by an energy requiring, Ran-dependent mechanism. At the nucleoplasmic side of the NPC, Ran binds
   3450..3484    -  promoter       minimal CMV promoter (fragment): human cytomegalovirus (CMV) immediate early promoter
   3562..3865    +  enhancer       CMV enhancer: human cytomegalovirus immediate early enhancer
   3866..4069    +  promoter       CMV promoter: human cytomegalovirus (CMV) immediate early promoter
   4143..4838    +  CDS            TagBFP: TagBFP is a basic (constitutively fluorescent) blue fluorescent protein published in 2008, derived from Entacmaea quadricolor. It is reported to be a very rapidly-maturing monomer with very low acid sensitivity.
   4839..4904    +  misc_feature   MCS: multiple cloning site
   4986..6227    +  CDS            TARDBP: TADBP_HUMAN - Also known as TDP43. Experimental evidence at protein level: Swiss-Prot protein existence level 1. RNA-binding protein that is involved in various steps of RNA biogenesis and processing (PubMed:23519609). Preferentially binds, via its two RNA recognition motifs RRM1 and RRM2, to GU-repeats on RNA molecules predominantly localized within long introns and in the 3'UTR of mRNAs (PubMed:23519609, PubMed:24240615, PubMed:24464995). In turn, regulates the splicing of many non-coding and protein-coding RNAs including proteins involved in neuronal survival, as well as mRNAs that encode p
   6231..6255    -  protein_bind   attB2: mutant version of attB; recombination site for the Gateway® BP reaction BP Clonase™
   6309..6881    +  intron         β-globin intron: intron from rabbit β-globin gene
   6885..7007    +  CDS            HBB: HBB_COLGU - Experimental evidence at transcript level: Swiss-Prot protein existence level 2. Involved in oxygen transport from the lung to the various peripheral tissues. From Colobus guereza (Mantled guereza) (Eastern black-and-white colobus monkey).
   7078..7133    +  polyA_signal   β-globin poly(A) signal: rabbit β-globin polyadenylation signal (Gil and Proudfoot, 1987)
   7459..7512    -  CDS            lacI (fragment): lac repressor; lacI; The lac repressor binds to the lac operator to inhibit transcription in E. coli. This inhibition can be relieved by adding lactose or isopropyl-β-D-thiogalactopyranoside (IPTG).
   7695..8283    -  rep_origin     ori: high-copy-number ColE1/pMB1/pBR322/pUC origin of replication
   8454..9314    -  CDS            AmpR: β-lactamase; bla; confers resistance to ampicillin, carbenicillin, and related antibiotics
   9315..9419    -  promoter       AmpR promoter: bla
   9555..1       +  CDS            str (fragment) (across the origin): STR_KLEPN - Protein inferred from homology: Swiss-Prot protein existence level 3. The aminoglycoside phosphotransferases achieve inactivation of their antibiotic substrates by phosphorylation. From Klebsiella pneumoniae.
>Addgene plasmid #107845 | pHBS1202 [IBB-GFP-mCherry3E]-[BFP-P2A-TDP43 4xΦ] | depositor full sequence | sequence record 203697 | pHBS1202 [IBB-GFP-mCherry3E]-[BFP-P2A-TDP43 4xΦ] sequence 9643 bps
CGAGTTCATAAGAGAAGAGGGACAGCTATGACTGGGAGTAGTCAGGAGAGGAGGAAAAATCTGGCTAGTA
AAACATGTAAGGAAAATTTTAGGGATGTTAAAGAAAAAAATAACACAAAACAAAATATAAAAAAAATCTA
ACCTCAAGTCAAGGCTTTTCTATGGAATAAGGAATGGACAGCAGGGGGCTGTTTCATATACTGATGACCT
CTTTATAGCCACCTTTGTTCATGGCAGCCAGCATATGGCATATGTTGCCAAACTCTAAACCAAATACTCA
TTCTGATGTTTTAAATGATTTGCCCTCCCATATGTCCTTCCGAGTGAGAGACACAAAAAATTCCCACACA
CTATTGCAATGAAAATAAATTTCCTTTATTACCCAGAAGTCAGATGCTCAAGGGGCTTCATGATGTCCCC
ATAATTTTTGGCAGAGGGAAAAAGATCTCAGTGGTATTTGTGAGCCAGGGCATTGGCCACACCAGCCACC
ACCTTCTGATAGGCAGCCTGCACCTGAGGAGTGAATTCTTTGCCAAAATGATGAGACAGCACAACAACCA
GCACGTTGCCCAGGAGCTGTAGGAAAAAGAAGAAGGCATGAACATGGTTAGCAGAGGGGCCCGGTTTGGA
CTCAGAGTATTTTATCCTCATCTCAAACAGTGTATATCATTGTAACCATAAAGAGAAAGGCAGGATGATT
ACCAGGATGTAGTTGTTTCTACCAATAAGAATATTTCCACGCCAGCCAGAATTTATATGCAGAAATATTC
TACCTTATCATTTAATTATAACAATTGTTCTCTAAAACTGTGCTGAAGTACAATATAATTACCCTGATTG
CCTTGAAAAAAAAGTGATTAGAGAAAGTACTTACAATCTGACAAATAAACGAAAGTGAATTTAAAAATTC
GTTACAAATGCAAGCTAAAGTTTAACGAAAAAAGTTACAGAAAATGAAAAGAAAATAAGAGGAGACAATG
GTTGTCAACAGAGTAGAAAGTGAAAGAAACAAAATTATCATGAGGGTCCATGGTGATACAAGGGACATCT
TCCCATTCTAAACAACACCCTGAAAACTTTGCCCCCTCCATATAACATGAATTTTTCAATAGCGAAAAAG
AAAGAACAATCAAGGGTCCCCAAACTCACCCTGAAGTTCTCAGTCTAGAGGAGGATCAACCACTTTGTAC
AAGAAAGCTGAAGCTAGTTTACTTGTACAGCTCGTCCATGCCGCCGGTGGAGTGGCGGCCCTCGGCGCGT
TCGTACTGTTCCACGATGGTGTAGTCCTCGTTGTGGGAGGTGATGTCCAACTTGATGTTGACGTTGTAGG
CGCCGGGCAGCTGCACGGGCTTCTTGGCCTTGTAGGTGGTCTTGACCTCAGCGTCGTAGTGGCCGCCGTC
CTTCAGCTTCAGCCTCTGCTTGATCTCGCCCTTCAGGGCGCCGTCCTCGGGGTACATCCGCTCGGAGGAG
GCCTCCCAGCCCATGGTCTTCTTCTGCATTACGGGGCCGTCGGAGGGGAAGTTGGTGCCGCGCAGCTTCA
CCTTGTAGATGAACTCGCCGTCCTGCAGGGAGGAGTCCTGGGTCACGGTCACCACGCCGCCGTCCTCGAA
GTTCATCACGCGCTCCCACTTGAAGCCCTCGGGGAAGGACAGCTTCAAGTAGTCGGGGATGTCGGCGGGG
TGCTTCACGTAGGCCTTGGAGCCGTACATGAACTGAGGGGACAGGATGTCCCAGGCGAAGGGCAGGGGGC
CACCCTTGGTCACCTTCAGCTTGGCGGTCTGGGTGCCCTCGTAGGGGCGGCCCTGAGGAAAAAAAAGGAA
AGGGCATGCTCGCCATGTGCAAGATACAGTGTTGAATGTGGTGCAAAATATAAAGATGTGGAAGAAAAAG
CCACTGAAAATAATATGAGGAAATAAAAAACTAGAGTAAATTATCAGTGGAACAATTTCTATTATACAAG
ACACTACACCCATACATTCTCCTAATGCTCATGTAAGAATTTCTCCAAAAATACCTTCCAGCACTACAAA
CTAGAAAAAAAAAGAGACATGGACACCAAATTAAGTTCTTAATAGTGAAGAACAAAAGAACTACCTTGCC
TGCTCCAGTGGATCCAGCAACCGCCAACAACTGTCCTCTTTCTATCTTGAAATTAATATCTTTCAGGACA
GGAGTACCAAGAAGTGAGAAATTACTGAAGAAGAGGCTGTCATCACCATTAGAAGTTTTTCTATTGTTAT
TGTTTTGTTTTGCTTTCTCAAATTATTCCCCAAATCCCTGTTAAAAAAAAACACACACACACACACACAC
ACACACATCAAAAATAAAAGATGAGTTTGTCAGATATTTTCAATAGATGCTTGTTTTATGTACCATACTC
ACCTCGCCCTCGCCCTCGATCTCGAACTCGTGGCCGTTCACGGAGCCCTCCATGTGCACCTTGAAGCGCA
TGAACTCCTTGATGATGGCCATGTTATCCTCCTCGCCCTTGCTGGTTCCGGTGCCTCCACTTTCATCTTC
ACCTTTAGTGATACCGGCTGCCGTCACGAACTCCTTCAGGACCATGTGATCGCGCTTCTCGTTCGGGTCT
TTGCTCAGCGTGGTCTGGGTGCTCAGATAGTGGTTGTCCGGCAGGCGCACCGGGCCGTCGCCGATCGGGG
TGTTCTGCTGTTTGTGGTCGGCTTCCTGCTGGCTGCCGTCCTCAACGTTGTGGCGGATCTTGAAGTTAGC
CTTGATGCCGTTCTTCTGCTTGTCGGCTTCGATACGGACGTTGTGGCTGTTGTGGTTGTACTCCAGCTTG
TGACCCAGGATGTTGCCGTCCTCCTTGAAGTCGTTGCCCTTCAGCTCGATGCGGTTCACCAGGGTGTCGC
CCTCGAACTTCACCTCCGCGCGGGTCTTGTAGGTGCCGTCGTCCTTGAACTCGATGGTGCGCTCCTGGAC
GTAGCCTTCCGGCATGGCGGACTTGAAGAAGTCGTGACGCTTCATGTGGTCCGGGTAGCGGCTGAAGCAC
TGCACGCCGTAGGTCAGGGTGGTCACGAGGGTCGGCCACGGCACCGGCAGCTTGCCGGTGGTGCAGATGA
ACTTCAGGGTCAGCTTGCCCTCGGTGGCATCGCCCTCGCCCTCGCCACGCACGCTGAACTTGTGGCCGTT
TACGTCGCCGTCCAGCTCGACTTTGATAGGCACAGTACCTGTAAATAGTTCCTCTCCTTTACTGGTACCA
TCATCAGGGAATGAGCTTACATTTCTCCTCTTCAGCATCTGGTCATCCTTCTTAGCTTTCCTCAGCTCCA
CATTGACCTCTATTCTGCGACGCCTCATTTCTGTACTGTCTTTTCCCTTGTTCTTGAATCTGTGAAGACG
GGCAGCTGGTGTATTAGCATTCTCGTTGGTGGATCCCATGGTGGCACCGGCCGGTGAATTCTCCAGGCGA
TCTGACGGTTCACTAAACGAGCTCTGCTTATATAGGCCTCCCACCGTACACGCCACCTCGACATACTCGA
GTAGTTATTAATAGTAATCAATTACGGGGTCATTAGTTCATAGCCCATATATGGAGTTCCGCGTTACATA
ACTTACGGTAAATGGCCCGCCTGGCTGACCGCCCAACGACCCCCGCCCATTGACGTCAATAATGACGTAT
GTTCCCATAGTAACGCCAATAGGGACTTTCCATTGACGTCAATGGGTGGAGTATTTACGGTAAACTGCCC
ACTTGGCAGTACATCAAGTGTATCATATGCCAAGTACGCCCCCTATTGACGTCAATGACGGTAAATGGCC
CGCCTGGCATTATGCCCAGTACATGACCTTATGGGACTTTCCTACTTGGCAGTACATCTACGTATTAGTC
ATCGCTATTACCATGGTGATGCGGTTTTGGCAGTACATCAATGGGCGTGGATAGCGGTTTGACTCACGGG
GATTTCCAAGTCTCCACCCCATTGACGTCAATGGGAGTTTGTTTTGGCACCAAAATCAACGGGACTTTCC
AAAATGTCGTAACAACTCCGCCCCATTGACGCAAATGGGCGGTAGGCGTGTACGGTGGGAGGTCTATATA
AGCAGAGCTGGTTTAGTGAACCGTCAGATCCGCTAGGGATCCTCTAGTCAGCTGACGCGTTACCACCGGT
GCCACCATGGGAAGCGAGCTGATTAAGGAGAACATGCACATGAAGCTGTACATGGAGGGCACCGTGGACA
ACCATCACTTCAAGTGCACATCCGAGGGCGAAGGCAAGCCCTACGAGGGCACCCAGACCATGAGAATCAA
GGTGGTCGAGGGCGGCCCTCTCCCCTTCGCCTTCGACATCCTGGCTACTAGCTTCCTCTACGGCAGCAAG
ACCTTCATCAACCACACCCAGGGCATCCCCGACTTCTTCAAGCAGTCCTTCCCTGAGGGCTTCACATGGG
AGAGAGTCACCACATACGAAGACGGGGGCGTGCTGACCGCTACCCAGGACACCAGCCTCCAGGACGGCTG
CCTCATCTACAACGTCAAGATCAGAGGGGTGAACTTCACATCCAACGGCCCTGTGATGCAGAAGAAAACA
CTCGGCTGGGAGGCCTTCACCGAGACGCTGTACCCCGCTGACGGCGGCCTGGAAGGCAGAAACGACATGG
CCCTGAAGCTCGTGGGCGGGAGCCATCTGATCGCAAACGCCAAGACCACATATAGATCCAAGAAACCCGC
TAAGAACCTCAAGATGCCTGGCGTCTACTATGTGGACTACAGACTGGAAAGAATCAAGGAGGCCAACAAC
GAGACCTACGTCGAGCAGCACGAGGTGGCAGTGGCCAGATACTGCGACCTCCCTAGCAAACTGGGGCACA
AGCTTAATTCCGGACTCAGATCTCGAGCTCAAGCTTCGAATTCTGCAGTCGACGGTACCGCGGGCCCGGG
ATCCACCGGATCTAGAGGAGGAAGCGGAGCTACTAACTTCAGCCTGCTGAAGCAGGCTGGAGACGTGGAG
GAGAACCCTGGACCTATGTCTGAATATATTCGGGTAACCGAAGATGAGAACGATGAGCCCATTGAAATAC
CATCGGAAGACGATGGGACGGTGCTGCTCTCCACGGTTACAGCCCAGTTTCCAGGGGCGTGTGGGCTTCG
CTACAGGAATCCAGTGTCTCAGTGTATGAGAGGTGTCCGGCTGGTAGAAGGAATTCTGCATGCCCCAGAT
GCTGGCTGGGGAAATCTGGTGTATGTTGTCAACTATCCAAAAGATAACAAAAGAAAAATGGATGAGACAG
ATGCTTCATCAGCAGTGAAAGTGAAAAGAGCAGTCCAGAAAACATCCGATTTAATAGTGTTGGGTCTCCC
ATGGAAAACAACCGAACAGGACCTGAAAGAGTATTTTAGTACCTTTGGAGAAGTTCTTATGGTGCAGGTC
AAGAAAGATCTTAAGACTGGTCATTCAAAGGGGTTTGGCTTTGTTCGTTTTACGGAATATGAAACACAAG
TGAAAGTAATGTCACAGCGACATATGATAGATGGACGATGGTGTGACTGCAAACTTCCTAATTCTAAGCA
AAGCCAAGATGAGCCTTTGAGAAGCAGAAAAGTGTTTGTGGGGCGCTGTACAGAGGACATGACTGAGGAT
GAGCTGCGGGAGTTCTTCTCTCAGTACGGGGATGTGATGGATGTCTTCATCCCCAAGCCATTCAGGGCCT
TTGCCTTTGTTACATTTGCAGATGATCAGATTGCGCAGTCTCTTTGTGGAGAGGACTTGATCATTAAAGG
AATCAGCGTTCATATATCCAATGCCGAACCTAAACATAACAGTAACCGCCAGCTGGAACGCAGCGGCAGG
GGCAATCCTTTCGGCGGTGGTTTCGGCGGCGGCTTCGGTAACCAGAATAGTAGAGGTGGAGGCGCCGGGA
ATAACCAGGGTAGTAACTTAGGAATGGGCTTCGGATTCTCAGGAGGTATGAATGCCATTAATCCCGCGAT
GATGGCGGCGGCACAGGCGGCCTTGCAGAGCTCCTGGGGAATGATGGGCATGCTGGCATCCCAGCAGAAT
CAATCAGGTCCGTCTGGAAACAATCAGAATCAGGGAAATATGCAGCGGGAACCGAACCAAGCCTCAGGCA
ATAATTCCTTTGGTTATAGCATCGGGTGGGGCGGTAGCAATAGCGGGGCCGCTAGCGCCTCAAATGCCGG
TTCAGGCTCAAATGGGTTTGGAGGATTTGGTGGATGGGGAATGTCTAGTATGGATTCGAAATCAAGCTAG
ACCCAGCTTTCTTGTACAAAGTGGTTGATCCTCTACTAGTAAGCTTGCATGCGATATCTCTAGACTGAGA
ACTTCAGGGTGAGTTTGGGGACCCTTGATTGTTCTTTCTTTTTCGCTATTGAAAAATTCATGTTATATGG
AGGGGGCAAAGTTTTCAGGGTGTTGTTTAGAATGGGAAGATGTCCCTTGTATCACCATGGACCCTCATGA
TAATTTTGTTTCTTTCACTTTCTACTCTGTTGACAACCATTGTCTCCTCTTATTTTCTTTTCATTTTCTG
TAACTTTTTTCGTTAAACTTTAGCTTGCATTTGTAACGAATTTTTAAATTCACTTTCGTTTATTTGTCAG
ATTGTAAGTACTTTCTCTAATCACTTTTTTTTCAAGGCAATCAGGGTAATTATATTGTACTTCAGCACAG
TTTTAGAGAACAATTGTTATAATTAAATGATAAGGTAGAATATTTCTGCATATAAATTCTGGCTGGCGTG
GAAATATTCTTATTGGTAGAAACAACTACATCCTGGTAATCATCCTGCCTTTCTCTTTATGGTTACAATG
ATATACACTGTTTGAGATGAGGATAAAATACTCTGAGTCCAAACCGGGCCCCTCTGCTAACCATGTTCAT
GCCTTCTTCTTTTTCCTACAGCTCCTGGGCAACGTGCTGGTTGTTGTGCTGTCTCATCATTTTGGCAAAG
AATTCACTCCTCAGGTGCAGGCTGCCTATCAGAAGGTGGTGGCTGGTGTGGCCAATGCCCTGGCTCACAA
ATACCACTGAGATCTTTTTCCCTCTGCCAAAAATTATGGGGACATCATGAAGCCCCTTGAGCATCTGACT
TCTGGGTAATAAAGGAAATTTATTTTCATTGCAATAGTGTGTGGGAATTTTTTGTGTCTCTCACTCGGAA
GGACATATGGGAGGGCAAATCATTTAAAACATCAGAATGAGTATTTGGTTTAGAGTTTGGCAACATATGC
CATATGCTGGCTGCCATGAACAAAGGTGGCTATAAAGAGGTCATCAGTATATGAAACAGCCCCCTGCTGT
CCATTCCTTATTCCATAGAAAAGCCTTGACTTGAGGTTAGATTTTTTTTATATTTTGTTTTGTGTTATTT
TTTTCTTTAACATCCCTAAAATTTTCCTTACATGTTTTACTAGCCAGATTTTTCCTCCTCTCCTGACTAC
TCCCAGTCATAGCTGTCCCTCTTCTCTTATGAACTCGACTGCATTAATGAATCGGCCAACGCGCGGGGAG
AGGCGGTTTGCGTATTGGGCGCTCTTCCGCTTCCTCGCTCACTGACTCGCTGCGCTCGGTCGTTCGGCTG
CGGCGAGCGGTATCAGCTCACTCAAAGGCGGTAATACGGTTATCCACAGAATCAGGGGATAACGCAGGAA
AGAACATGTGAGCAAAAGGCCAGCAAAAGGCCAGGAACCGTAAAAAGGCCGCGTTGCTGGCGTTTTTCCA
TAGGCTCCGCCCCCCTGACGAGCATCACAAAAATCGACGCTCAAGTCAGAGGTGGCGAAACCCGACAGGA
CTATAAAGATACCAGGCGTTTCCCCCTGGAAGCTCCCTCGTGCGCTCTCCTGTTCCGACCCTGCCGCTTA
CCGGATACCTGTCCGCCTTTCTCCCTTCGGGAAGCGTGGCGCTTTCTCAATGCTCACGCTGTAGGTATCT
CAGTTCGGTGTAGGTCGTTCGCTCCAAGCTGGGCTGTGTGCACGAACCCCCCGTTCAGCCCGACCGCTGC
GCCTTATCCGGTAACTATCGTCTTGAGTCCAACCCGGTAAGACACGACTTATCGCCACTGGCAGCAGCCA
CTGGTAACAGGATTAGCAGAGCGAGGTATGTAGGCGGTGCTACAGAGTTCTTGAAGTGGTGGCCTAACTA
CGGCTACACTAGAAGGACAGTATTTGGTATCTGCGCTCTGCTGAAGCCAGTTACCTTCGGAAAAAGAGTT
GGTAGCTCTTGATCCGGCAAACAAACCACCGCTGGTAGCGGTGGTTTTTTTGTTTGCAAGCAGCAGATTA
CGCGCAGAAAAAAAGGATCTCAAGAAGATCCTTTGATCTTTTCTACGGGGTCTGACGCTCAGTGGAACGA
AAACTCACGTTAAGGGATTTTGGTCATGAGATTATCAAAAAGGATCTTCACCTAGATCCTTTTAAATTAA
AAATGAAGTTTTAAATCAATCTAAAGTATATATGAGTAAACTTGGTCTGACAGTTACCAATGCTTAATCA
GTGAGGCACCTATCTCAGCGATCTGTCTATTTCGTTCATCCATAGTTGCCTGACTCCCCGTCGTGTAGAT
AACTACGATACGGGAGGGCTTACCATCTGGCCCCAGTGCTGCAATGATACCGCGAGACCCACGCTCACCG
GCTCCAGATTTATCAGCAATAAACCAGCCAGCCGGAAGGGCCGAGCGCAGAAGTGGTCCTGCAACTTTAT
CCGCCTCCATCCAGTCTATTAATTGTTGCCGGGAAGCTAGAGTAAGTAGTTCGCCAGTTAATAGTTTGCG
CAACGTTGTTGCCATTGCTACAGGCATCGTGGTGTCACGCTCGTCGTTTGGTATGGCTTCATTCAGCTCC
GGTTCCCAACGATCAAGGCGAGTTACATGATCCCCCATGTTGTGCAAAAAAGCGGTTAGCTCCTTCGGTC
CTCCGATCGTTGTCAGAAGTAAGTTGGCCGCAGTGTTATCACTCATGGTTATGGCAGCACTGCATAATTC
TCTTACTGTCATGCCATCCGTAAGATGCTTTTCTGTGACTGGTGAGTACTCAACCAAGTCATTCTGAGAA
TAGTGTATGCGGCGACCGAGTTGCTCTTGCCCGGCGTCAATACGGGATAATACCGCGCCACATAGCAGAA
CTTTAAAAGTGCTCATCATTGGAAAACGTTCTTCGGGGCGAAAACTCTCAAGGATCTTACCGCTGTTGAG
ATCCAGTTCGATGTAACCCACTCGTGCACCCAACTGATCTTCAGCATCTTTTACTTTCACCAGCGTTTCT
GGGTGAGCAAAAACAGGAAGGCAAAATGCCGCAAAAAAGGGAATAAGGGCGACACGGAAATGTTGAATAC
TCATACTCTTCCTTTTTCAATATTATTGAAGCATTTATCAGGGTTATTGTCTCATGAGCGGATACATATT
TGAATGTATTTAGAAAAATAAACAAATAGGGGTTCCGCGCACATTTCCCCGAAAAGTGCCACCTGACGTC
TAAGAAACCATTATTATCATGACATTAACCTATAAAAATAGGCGTATCACGAGGCCCTTTCGTCTTCACT
CGACGCTGGTCGAGCTGATACTTCCCGTCCGCCAGGGGACATGCCGGCGATGCTGAAGGTCGCGCGCATT
CCCGATGAAGAGGCCGGTTACCGCCTGTTGACCTGGTGGGACGGGCAGGGCGC
