>Addgene plasmid #107845 | pHBS1202 [IBB-GFP-mCherry3E]-[BFP-P2A-TDP43 4xΦ] | addgene partial sequence | sequence record 208296 | Addgene Partial NGS Result
AGTGGCGGCCCTCGGCGCGTTCGTACTGTTCCACGATGGTGTAGTCCTCGTTGTGGGAGGTGATGTCCAA
CTTGATGTTGACGTTGTAGGCGCCGGGCAGCTGCACGGGCTTCTTGGCCTTGTAGGTGGTCTTGACCTCA
GCGTCGTAGTGGCCGCCGTCCTTCAGCTTCAGCCTCTGCTTGATCTCGCCCTTCAGGGCGCCGTCCTCGG
GGTACATCCGCTCGGAGGAGGCCTCCCAGCCCATGGTCTTCTTCTGCATTACGGGGCCGTCGGAGGGGAA
GTTGGTGCCGCGCAGCTTCACCTTGTAGATGAACTCGCCGTCCTGCAGGGAGGAGTCCTGGGTCACGGTC
ACCACGCCGCCGTCCTCGAAGTTCATCACGCGCTCCCACTTGAAGCCCTCGGGGAAGGACAGCTTCAAGT
AGTCGGGGATGTCGGCGGGGTGCTTCACGTAGGCCTTGGAGCCGTACATGAACTGAGGGGACAGGATGTC
CCAGGCGAAGGGCAGGGGGCCACCCTTGGTCACCTTCAGCTTGGCGGTCTGGGTGCCCTCGTAGGGGCGG
CCCTGAGGAAAAAAAAGGAAAGGGCATGCTCGCCATGTGCAAGATACAGTGTTGAATGTGGTGCAAAATA
TAAAGATGTGGAAGAAAAAGCCACTGAAAATAATATGAGGAAATAAAAAACTAGAGTAAATTATCAGTGG
AACAATTTCTATTATACAAGACACTACACCCATACATTCTCCTAATGCTCATGTAAGAATTTCTCCAAAA
ATACCTTCCAGCACTACAAACTAGAAAAAAAAAGAGACATGGACACCAAATTAAGTTCTTAATAGTGAAG
AACAAAAGAACTACCTTGCCTGCTCCAGTGGATCCAGCAACCGCCAACAACTGTCCTCTTTCTATCTTGA
AATTAATATCTTTCAGGACAGGAGTACCAAGAAGTGAGAAATTACTGAAGAAGAGGCTGTCATCACCATT
AGAAGTTTTTCTATTGTTATTGTTTTGTTTTGCTTTCTCAAATTATTCCCCAAATCCCTGTTAAAAAAAA
ACACACACACACACACACACACACACATCAAAAATAAAAGATGAGTTTGTCAGATATTTTCAATAGATGC
TTGTTTTATGTACCATACTCACCTCGCCCTCGCCCTCGATCTCGAACTCGTGGCCGTTCACGGAGCCCTC
CATGTGCACCTTGAAGCGCATGAACTCCTTGATGATGGCCATGTTATCCTCCTCGCCCTTGCTGGTTCCG
GTGCCTCCACTTTCATCTTCACCTTTAGTGATACCGGCTGCCGTCACGAACTCCTTCAGGACCATGTGAT
CGCGCTTCTCGTTCGGGTCTTTGCTCAGCGTGGTCTGGGTGCTCAGATAGTGGTTGTCCGGCAGGCGCAC
CGGGCCGTCGCCGATCGGGGTGTTCTGCTGTTTGTGGTCGGCTTCCTGCTGGCTGCCGTCCTCAACGTTG
TGGCGGATCTTGAAGTTAGCCTTGATGCCGTTCTTCTGCTTGTCGGCTTCGATACGGACGTTGTGGCTGT
TGTGGTTGTACTCCAGCTTGTGACCCAGGATGTTGCCGTCCTCCTTGAAGTCGTTGCCCTTCAGCTCGAT
GCGGTTCACCAGGGTGTCGCCCTCGAACTTCACCTCCGCGCGGGTCTTGTAGGTGCCGTCGTCCTTGAAC
TCGATGGTGCGCTCCTGGACGTAGCCTTCCGGCATGGCGGACTTGAAGAAGTCGTGACGCTTCATGTGGT
CCGGGTAGCGGCTGAAGCACTGCACGCCGTAGGTCAGGGTGGTCACGAGGGTCGGCCACGGCACCGGCAG
CTTGCCGGTGGTGCAGATGAACTTCAGGGTCAGCTTGCCCTCGGTGGCATCGCCCTCGCCCTCGCCACGC
ACGCTGAACTTGTGGCCGTTTACGTCGCCGTCCAGCTCGACTTTGATAGGCACAGTACCTGTAAATAGTT
CCTCTCCTTTACTGGTACCATCATCAGGGAATGAGCTTACATTTCTCCTCTTCAGCATCTGGTCATCCTT
CTTAGCTTTCCTCAGCTCCACATTGACCTCTATTCTGCGACGCCTCATTTCTGTACTGTCTTTTCCCTTG
TTCTTGAATCTGTGAAGACGGGCAGCTGGTGTATTAGCATTCTCGTTGGTGGATCCCATGGTGGCACCGG
TGAATTCTCCAGGCGATCTGACGGTTCACTAAACGAGCTCTGCTTATATAGGCCTCCCACCGTACACGCC
ACCTCGACATACTCGAGTAGTTATTAATAGTAATCAATTACGGGGTCATTAGTTCATAGCCCATATATGG
AGTTCCGCGTTACATAACTTACGGTAAATGGCCCGCCTGGCTGACCGCCCAACGACCCCCGCCCATTGAC
GTCAATAATGACGTATGTTCCCATAGTAACGCCAATAGGGACTTTCCATTGACGTCAATGGGTGGAGTAT
TTACGGTAAACTGCCCACTTGGCAGTACATCAAGTGTATCATATGCCAAGTACGCCCCCTATTGACGTCA
ATGACGGTAAATGGCCCGCCTGGCATTATGCCCAGTACATGACCTTATGGGACTTTCCTACTTGGCAGTA
CATCTACGTATTAGTCATCGCTATTACCATGGTGATGCGGTTTTGGCAGTACATCAATGGGCGTGGATAG
CGGTTTGACTCACGGGGATTTCCAAGTCTCCACCCCATTGACGTCAATGGGAGTTTGTTTTGGCACCAAA
ATCAACGGGACTTTCCAAAATGTCGTAACAACTCCGCCCCATTGACGCAAATGGGCGGTAGGCGTGTACG
GTGGGAGGTCTATATAAGCAGAGCTGGTTTAGTGAACCGTCAGATCCGCTAGGGATCCTCTAGTCAGCTG
ACGCGTTACCACCGGTGCCACCATGGGAAGCGAGCTGATTAAGGAGAACATGCACATGAAGCTGTACATG
GAGGGCACCGTGGACAACCATCACTTCAAGTGCACATCCGAGGGCGAAGGCAAGCCCTACGAGGGCACCC
AGACCATGAGAATCAAGGTGGTCGAGGGCGGCCCTCTCCCCTTCGCCTTCGACATCCTGGCTACTAGCTT
CCTCTACGGCAGCAAGACCTTCATCAACCACACCCAGGGCATCCCCGACTTCTTCAAGCAGTCCTTCCCT
GAGGGCTTCACATGGGAGAGAGTCACCACATACGAAGACGGGGGCGTGCTGACCGCTACCCAGGACACCA
GCCTCCAGGACGGCTGCCTCATCTACAACGTCAAGATCAGAGGGGTGAACTTCACATCCAACGGCCCTGT
GATGCAGAAGAAAACACTCGGCTGGGAGGCCTTCACCGAGACGCTGTACCCCGCTGACGGCGGCCTGGAA
GGCAGAAACGACATGGCCCTGAAGCTCGTGGGCGGGAGCCATCTGATCGCAAACGCCAAGACCACATATA
GATCCAAGAAACCCGCTAAGAACCTCAAGATGCCTGGCGTCTACTATGTGGACTACAGACTGGAAAGAAT
CAAGGAGGCCAACAACGAGACCTACGTCGAGCAGCACGAGGTGGCAGTGGCCAGATACTGCGACCTCCCT
AGCAAACTGGGGCACAAGCTTAATTCCGGACTCAGATCTCGAGCTCAAGCTTCGAATTCTGCAGTCGACG
GTACCGCGGGCCCGGGATCCACCGGATCTAGAGGAGGAAGCGGAGCTACTAACTTCAGCCTGCTGAAGCA
GGCTGGAGACGTGGAGGAGAACCCTGGACCTATGTCTGAATATATTCGGGTAACCGAAGATGAGAACGAT
GAGCCCATTGAAATACCATCGGAAGACGATGGGACGGTGCTGCTCTCCACGGTTACAGCCCAGTTTCCAG
GGGCGTGTGGGCTTCGCTACAGGAATCCAGTGTCTCAGTGTATGAGAGGTGTCCGGCTGGTAGAAGGAAT
TCTGCATGCCCCAGATGCTGGCTGGGGAAATCTGGTGTATGTTGTCAACTATCCAAAAGATAACAAAAGA
AAAATGGATGAGACAGATGCTTCATCAGCAGTGAAAGTGAAAAGAGCAGTCCAGAAAACATCCGATTTAA
TAGTGTTGGGTCTCCCATGGAAAACAACCGAACAGGACCTGAAAGAGTATTTTAGTACCTTTGGAGAAGT
TCTTATGGTGCAGGTCAAGAAAGATCTTAAGACTGGTCATTCAAAGGGGTTTGGCTTTGTTCGTTTTACG
GAATATGAAACACAAGTGAAAGTAATGTCACAGCGACATATGATAGATGGACGATGGTGTGACTGCAAAC
TTCCTAATTCTAAGCAAAGCCAAGATGAGCCTTTGAGAAGCAGAAAAGTGTTTGTGGGGCGCTGTACAGA
GGACATGACTGAGGATGAGCTGCGGGAGTTCTTCTCTCAGTACGGGGATGTGATGGATGTCTTCATCCCC
AAGCCATTCAGGGCCTTTGCCTTTGTTACATTTGCAGATGATCAGATTGCGCAGTCTCTTTGTGGAGAGG
ACTTGATCATTAAAGGAATCAGCGTTCATATATCCAATGCCGAACCTAAACATAACAGTAACCGCCAGCT
GGAACGCAGCGGCAGGGGCAATCCTTTCGGCGGTGGTTTCGGCGGCGGCTTCGGTAACCAGAATAGTAGA
GGTGGAGGCGCCGGGAATAACCAGGGTAGTAACTTAGGAATGGGCTTCGGATTCTCAGGAGGTATGAATG
CCATTAATCCCGCGATGATGGCGGCGGCACAGGCGGCCTTGCAGAGCTCCTGGGGAATGATGGGCATGCT
GGCATCCCAGCAGAATCAATCAGGTCCGTCTGGAAACAATCAGAATCAGGGAAATATGCAGCGGGAACCG
AACCAAGCCTCAGGCAATAATTCCTTTGGTTATAGCATCGGGTGGGGCGGTAGCAATAGCGGGGCCGCTA
GCGCCTCAAATGCCGGTTCAGGCTCAAATGGGTTTGGAGGATTTGGTGGATGGGGAATGTCTAGTATGGA
TTCGAAATCAAGCTAGACCCAGCTTTCTTGTACAAAGTGGTTGATCCTCTAGAGCTGAGAACTTCAGGGT
GAGTTTGGGGACCCTTGATTGTTCTTTCTTTTTCGCTATTGTAAAATTCATGTTATATGGAGGGGGCAAA
GTTTTCAGGGTGTTGTTTAGAATGGGAAGATGTCCCTTGTATCACCATGGACCCTCATGATAATTTTGTT
TCTTTCACTTTCTACTCTGTTGACAACCATTGTCTCCTCTTATTTTCTTTTCATTTTCTGTAACTTTTTC
GTTAAACTTTAGCTTGCATTTGTAACGAATTTTTAAATTCACTTTTGTTTATTTGTCAGATTGTAAGTAC
TTTCTCTAATCACTTTTTTTTCAAGGCAATCAGGGTATATTATATTGTACTTCAGCACAGTTTTAGAGAA
CAATTGTTATAATTAAATGATAAGGTAGAATATTTCTGCATATAAATTCTGGCTGGCGTGGAAATATTCT
TATTGGTAGAAACAACTACACCCTGGTCATCATCCTGCCTTTCTCTTTATGGTTACAATGATATACACTG
TTTGAGATGAGGATAAAATACTCTGAGTCCAAACCGGGCCCCTCTGCTAACCATGTTCATGCCTTCTTCT
CTTTCCTACAGCTCCTGGGCAACGTGCTGGTTGTTGTGCTGTCTCATCATTTTGGCAAAGAATTCACTCC
TCAGGTGCAGGCTGCCTATCAGAAGGTGGTGGCTGGTGTGGCCAATGCCCTGGCTCACAAATACCACTGA
GATCTTTTTCCCTCTGCCAAAAATTATGGGGACATCATGAAGCCCCTTGAGCATCTGACTTCTGGCTAAT
AAAGGAAATTTATTTTCATTGCAATAGTGTGTTGGAATTTTTTGTGTCTCTCACTCGGAAGGACATATGG
GAGGGCAAATCATTTAAAACATCAGAATGAGTATTTGGTTTAGAGTTTGGCAACATATGCCCATATGCTG
GCTGCCATGAACAAAGGTTGGCTATAAAGAGGTCATCAGTATATGAAACAGCCCCCTGCTGTCCATTCCT
TATTCCATAGAAAAGCCTTGACTTGAGGTTAGATTTTTTTTATATTTTGTTTTGTGTTATTTTTTTCTTT
AACATCCCTAAAATTTTCCTTACATGTTTTACTAGCCAGATTTTTCCTCCTCTCCTGACTACTCCCAGTC
ATAGCTGTCCCTCTTCTCTTATGGAGATCCCTCGACTGCATTAATGAATCGGCCAACGCGCGGGGAGAGG
CGGTTTGCGTATTGGGCGCTCTTCCGCTTCCTCGCTCACTGACTCGCTGCGCTCGGTCGTTCGGCTGCGG
CGAGCGGTATCAGCTCACTCAAAGGCGGTAATACGGTTATCCACAGAATCAGGGGATAACGCAGGAAAGA
ACATGTGAGCAAAAGGCCAGCAAAAGGCCAGGAACCGTAAAAAGGCCGCGTTGCTGGCGTTTTTCCATAG
GCTCCGCCCCCCTGACGAGCATCACAAAAATCGACGCTCAAGTCAGAGGTGGCGAAACCCGACAGGACTA
TAAAGATACCAGGCGTTTCCCCCTGGAAGCTCCCTCGTGCGCTCTCCTGTTCCGACCCTGCCGCTTACCG
GATACCTGTCCGCCTTTCTCCCTTCGGGAAGCGTGGCGCTTTCTCATAGCTCACGCTGTAGGTATCTCAG
TTCGGTGTAGGTCGTTCGCTCCAAGCTGGGCTGTGTGCACGAACCCCCCGTTCAGCCCGACCGCTGCGCC
TTATCCGGTAACTATCGTCTTGAGTCCAACCCGGTAAGACACGACTTATCGCCACTGGCAGCAGCCACTG
GTAACAGGATTAGCAGAGCGAGGTATGTAGGCGGTGCTACAGAGTTCTTGAAGTGGTGGCCTAACTACGG
CTACACTAGAAGAACAGTATTTGGTATCTGCGCTCTGCTGAAGCCAGTTACCTTCGGAAAAAGAGTTGGT
AGCTCTTGATCCGGCAAACAAACCACCGCTGGTAGCGGTGGTTTTTTTGTTTGCAAGCAGCAGATTACGC
GCAGAAAAAAAGGATCTCAAGAAGATCCTTTGATCTTTTCTACGGGGTCTGACGCTCAGTGGAACGAAAA
CTCACGTTAAGGGATTTTGGTCATGAGATTATCAAAAAGGATCTTCACCTAGATCCTTTTAAATTAAAAA
TGAAGTTTTAAATCAATCTAAAGTATATATGAGTAAACTTGGTCTGACAGTTACCAATGCTTAATCAGTG
AGGCACCTATCTCAGCGATCTGTCTATTTCGTTCATCCATAGTTGCCTGACTCCCCGTCGTGTAGATAAC
TACGATACGGGAGGGCTTACCATCTGGCCCCAGTGCTGCAATGATACCGCGAGACCCACGCTCACCGGCT
CCAGATTTATCAGCAATAAACCAGCCAGCCGGAAGGGCCGAGCGCAGAAGTGGTCCTGCAACTTTATCCG
CCTCCATCCAGTCTATTAATTGTTGCCGGGAAGCTAGAGTAAGTAGTTCGCCAGTTAATAGTTTGCGCAA
CGTTGTTGCCATTGCTACAGGCATCGTGGTGTCACGCTCGTCGTTTGGTATGGCTTCATTCAGCTCCGGT
TCCCAACGATCAAGGCGAGTTACATGATCCCCCATGTTGTGCAAAAAAGCGGTTAGCTCCTTCGGTCCTC
CGATCGTTGTCAGAAGTAAGTTGGCCGCAGTGTTATCACTCATGGTTATGGCAGCACTGCATAATTCTCT
TACTGTCATGCCATCCGTAAGATGCTTTTCTGTGACTGGTGAGTACTCAACCAAGTCATTCTGAGAATAG
TGTATGCGGCGACCGAGTTGCTCTTGCCCGGCGTCAACACGGGATAATACCGCGCCACATAGCAGAACTT
TAAAAGTGCTCATCATTGGAAAACGTTCTTCGGGGCGAAAACTCTCAAGGATCTTACCGCTGTTGAGATC
CAGTTCGATGTAACCCACTCGTGCACCCAACTGATCTTCAGCATCTTTTACTTTCACCAGCGTTTCTGGG
TGAGCAAAAACAGGAAGGCAAAATGCCGCAAAAAAGGGAATAAGGGCGACACGGAAATGTTGAATACTCA
TACTCTTCCTTTTTCAATATTATTGAAGCATTTATCAGGGTTATTGTCTCATGAGCGGATACATATTTGA
ATGTATTTAGAAAAATAAACAAATAGGGGTTCCGCGCACATTTCCCCGAAAAGTGCCACCTGACGTCTAA
GAAACCATTATTATCATGACATTAACCTATAAAAATAGGCGTATCACGAGGCCCTTTCGTCTTCACTCGA
CGCGGCCAGCTTGGTCGAGCTGGATACTTCCCGTCCGCCAGGGGGACATGCCGGCGATGCTGAAGGTCGC
GCGCATTCCCGATGAAGAGGCCGGTTACCGCCTGTTGACCTGGTGGGACGGGCAGGGCGC
